>Addgene plasmid #13542 | pcDNA3.1 FLIPE-10u | depositor full sequence | sequence record 7668 | Author sequence
GACGGATCGGGAGATCTCCCGATCCCCTATGGTGCACTCTCAGTACAATCTGCTCTGATGCCGCATAGTT
AAGCCAGTATCTGCTCCCTGCTTGTGTGTTGGAGGTCGCTGAGTAGTGCGCGAGCAAAATTTAAGCTACA
ACAAGGCAAGGCTTGACCGACAATTGCATGAAGAATCTGCTTAGGGTTAGGCGTTTTGCGCTGCTTCGCG
ATGTACGGGCCAGATATACGCGTTGACATTGATTATTGACTAGTTATTAATAGTAATCAATTACGGGGTC
ATTAGTTCATAGCCCATATATGGAGTTCCGCGTTACATAACTTACGGTAAATGGCCCGCCTGGCTGACCG
CCCAACGACCCCCGCCCATTGACGTCAATAATGACGTATGTTCCCATAGTAACGCCAATAGGGACTTTCC
ATTGACGTCAATGGGTGGAGTATTTACGGTAAACTGCCCACTTGGCAGTACATCAAGTGTATCATATGCC
AAGTACGCCCCCTATTGACGTCAATGACGGTAAATGGCCCGCCTGGCATTATGCCCAGTACATGACCTTA
TGGGACTTTCCTACTTGGCAGTACATCTACGTATTAGTCATCGCTATTACCATGGTGATGCGGTTTTGGC
AGTACATCAATGGGCGTGGATAGCGGTTTGACTCACGGGGATTTCCAAGTCTCCACCCCATTGACGTCAA
TGGGAGTTTGTTTTGGCACCAAAATCAACGGGACTTTCCAAAATGTCGTAACAACTCCGCCCCATTGACG
CAAATGGGCGGTAGGCGTGTACGGTGGGAGGTCTATATAAGCAGAGCTCTCTGGCTAACTAGAGAACCCA
CTGCTTACTGGCTTATCGAAATTAATACGACTCACTATAGGGAGACCCAAGCTGGCTAGCGTTTAAACGG
GCCCTCTAGACTCGAGCGGCCGCCACTGTGCTGGATATCTGCAGAATTCCACCACACTGGACTAGTGGAT
CCGGGCCGCATGGTGAGCAAGGGCGAGGAGCTGTTCACCGGGGTGGTGCCCATCCTGGTCGAGCTGGACG
GCGACGTAAACGGCCACAAGTTCAGCGTGTCCGGCGAGGGCGAGGGCGATGCCACCTACGGCAAGCTGAC
CCTGAAGTTCATCTGCACCACCGGCAAGCTGCCCGTGCCCTGGCCCACCCTCGTGACCACCCTGACCTGG
GGCGTGCAGTGCTTCAGCCGCTACCCCGACCACATGAAGCAGCACGACTTCTTCAAGTCCGCCATGCCCG
AAGGCTACGTCCAGGAGCGCACCATCTTCTTCAAGGACGACGGCAACTACAAGACCCGCGCCGAGGTGAA
GTTCGAGGGCGACACCCTGGTGAACCGCATCGAGCTGAAGGGCATCGACTTCAAGGAGGACGGCAACATC
CTGGGGCACAAGCTGGAGTACAACTACATCAGCCACAACGTCTATATCACCGCCGACAAGCAGAAGAACG
GCATCAAGGCCAACTTCAAGATCCGCCACAACATCGAGGACGGCAGCGTGCAGCTCGCCGACCACTACCA
GCAGAACACCCCCATCGGCGACGGCCCCGTGCTGCTGCCCGACAACCACTACCTGAGCACCCAGTCCGCC
CTGAGCAAAGACCCCAACGAGAAGCGCGATCACATGGTCCTGCTGGAGTTCGTGACCGCCGCCGGGATCA
CTCTCGGCATGGACGAGCTGTACAAGGGTGGTACCGGAGGCGCCGCAGGCAGCACGCTGGACAAAATCGC
CAAAAACGGTGTGATTGTCGTCGGTCACCGTGAATCTTCAGTGCCTTTCTCTTATTACGACAATCAGCAA
AAAGTGGTGGGTTACTCGCAGGATTACTCCAACGCCATTGTTGAAGCAGTGAAAAAGAAACTCAACAAAC
CGGACTTGCAGGTAAAACTGATTCCGATTACCTCACAAAACCGTATTCCACTGCTGCAAAACGGCACTTT
CGATTTTGAATGTGGTTCTACCACCAACAACGTCGAACGCCAAAAACAGGCGGCTTTCTCTGACACTATT
TTCGTGGTCGGTACGCGCCTGTTGACCAAAAAGGGTGGCGATATCAAAGATTTTGCCAACCTGAAAGACA
AAGCCGTAGTCGTCACTTCCGGCACTACCTCTGAAGTTTTGCTCAACAAACTGAATGAAGAGCAAAAAAT
GAATATGCGCATCATCAGCGCCAAAGATCACGGTGACTCTTTCCGCACCCTGGAAAGCGGTCGTGCCGTT
GCCTTTATGATGGATGACCGGCTGCTGGCCGGTGAACGTGCGAAAGCGAAGAAACCAGACAACTGGGAAA
TCGTCGGCAAGCCGCAGTCTCAGGAGGCCTACGGTTGTATGTTGCGTAAAGATGATCCGCAGTTCAAAAA
GCTGATGGATGACACCATCGCTCAGGTGCAGACCTCCGGTGAAGCGGAAAAATGGTTTGATAAGTGGTTC
AAAAATCCAATTCCGCCGAAAAACCTGAACATGAATTTCGAACTGTCAGACGAAATGAAAGCACTGTTCA
AAGAACCGAATGACAAGGCACTGAACGGCGCCGGTACCGGTGGAATGGTGAGCAAGGGCGAGGAGCTGTT
CACCGGGGTGGTGCCCATCCTGGTCGAGCTGGACGGCGACGTAAACGGCCACAAGTTCAGCGTGTCCGGC
GAGGGCGAGGGCGATGCCACCTACGGCAAGCTGACCCTGAAGCTGATCTGCACCACCGGCAAGCTGCCCG
TGCCCTGGCCCACCCTCGTGACCACCCTGGGCTACGGCCTGCAGTGCTTCGCCCGCTACCCCGACCACAT
GAAGCAGCACGACTTCTTCAAGTCCGCCATGCCCGAAGGCTACGTCCAGGAGCGCACCATCTTCTTCAAG
GACGACGGCAACTACAAGACCCGCGCCGAGGTGAAGTTCGAGGGCGACACCCTGGTGAACCGCATCGAGC
TGAAGGGCATCGACTTCAAGGAGGACGGCAACATCCTGGGGCACAAGCTGGAGTACAACTACAACAGCCA
CAACGTCTATATCACCGCCGACAAGCAGAAGAACGGCATCAAGGCCAACTTCAAGATCCGCCACAACATC
GAGGACGGCGGCGTGCAGCTCGCCGACCACTACCAGCAGAACACCCCCATCGGCGACGGCCCCGTGCTGC
TGCCCGACAACCACTACCTGAGCTACCAGTCCGCCCTGAGCAAAGACCCCAACGAGAAGCGCGATCACAT
GGTCCTGCTGGAGTTCGTGACCGCCGCCGGGATCACTCTCGGCATGGACGAGCTGTACAAGTAAAAGCTT
AAGTTTAAACCGCTGATCAGCCTCGACTGTGCCTTCTAGTTGCCAGCCATCTGTTGTTTGCCCCTCCCCC
GTGCCTTCCTTGACCCTGGAAGGTGCCACTCCCACTGTCCTTTCCTAATAAAATGAGGAAATTGCATCGC
ATTGTCTGAGTAGGTGTCATTCTATTCTGGGGGGTGGGGTGGGGCAGGACAGCAAGGGGGAGGATTGGGA
AGACAATAGCAGGCATGCTGGGGATGCGGTGGGCTCTATGGCTTCTGAGGCGGAAAGAACCAGCTGGGGC
TCTAGGGGGTATCCCC
[124 nt withheld, positions 3587-3710]
C
[91 nt withheld, positions 3712-3802]
A
[49 nt withheld, positions 3804-3852]
CCTTTGACGTTGGAGTCCACGTTCTTT
[37 nt withheld, positions 3880-3916]
ACCCTATCTCGGTCTATTCTTTTGATTTATAAGGGATTTTGCCGATTTCGGCCTATTGGTTAAAAAATGA
GCTGATTTAACAAAAATTTAACGCGAATTAATTCTGTGGAATGTGTGTCAGTTAGGGTGTGGAAAGTCCC
CAGGCTCCCCAGCAGGCAGAAGTATGCAAAGCATGCATCTCAATTAGTCAGCAACCAGGTGTGGAAAGTC
CCCAGGCTCCCCAGCAGGCAGAAGTATGCAAAGCATGCATCTCAATTAGTCAGCAACCATAGTCCCGCCC
CTAACTCCGCCCATCCCGCCCCTAACTCCGCCCAGTTCCGCCCATTCTCCGCCCCATGGCTGACTAATTT
TTTTTATTTATGCAGAGGCCGAGGCCGCCTCTGCCTCTGAGCTATTCCAGAAGTAGTGAGGAGGCTTTTT
TGGAGGCCTAGGCTTTTGCAAAAAGCTCCCGGGAGCTTGTATATCCATTTTCGGATCTGATCAAGAGACA
GGATGAGGATCGTTTCGCATGATTGAACAAGATGGATTGCACGCAGGTTCTCCGGCCGCTTGGGTGGAGA
GGCTATTCGGCTATGACTGGGCACAACAGACAATCGGCTGCTCTGATGCCGCCGTGTTCCGGCTGTCAGC
GCAGGGGCGCCCGGTTCTTTTTGTCAAGACCGACCTGTCCGGTGCCCTGAATGAACTGCAGGACGAGGCA
GCGCGGCTATCGTGGCTGGCCACGACGGGCGTTCCTTGCGCAGCTGTGCTCGACGTTGTCACTGAAGCGG
GAAGGGACTGGCTGCTATTGGGCGAAGTGCCGGGGCAGGATCTCCTGTCATCTCACCTTGCTCCTGCCGA
GAAAGTATCCATCATGGCTGATGCAATGCGGCGGCTGCATACGCTTGATCCGGCTACCTGCCCATTCGAC
CACCAAGCGAAACATCGCATCGAGCGAGCACGTACTCGGATGGAAGCCGGTCTTGTCGATCAGGATGATC
TGGACGAAGAGCATCAGGGGCTCGCGCCAGCCGAACTGTTCGCCAGGCTCAAGGCGCGCATGCCCGACGG
CGAGGATCTCGTCGTGACCCATGGCGATGCCTGCTTGCCGAATATCATGGTGGAAAATGGCCGCTTTTCT
GGATTCATCGACTGTGGCCGGCTGGGTGTGGCGGACCGCTATCAGGACATAGCGTTGGCTACCCGTGATA
TTGCTGAAGAGCTTGGCGGCGAATGGGCTGACCGCTTCCTCGTGCTTTACGGTATCGCCGCTCCCGATTC
GCAGCGCATCGCCTTCTATCGCCTTCTTGACGAGTTCTTCTGAGCGGGACTCTGGGGTTCGAAATGACCG
ACCAAGCGACGCCCAACCTGCCATCACGAGATTTCGATTCCACCGCCGCCTTCTATGAAAGGTTGGGCTT
CGGAATCGTTTTCCGGGACGCCGGCTGGATGATCCTCCAGCGCGGGGATCTCATGCTGGAGTTCTTCGCC
CACCCCAACTTGTTTATTGCAGCTTATAATGGTTACAAATAAAGCAATAGCATCACAAATTTCACAAATA
AAGCATTTTTTTCACTGCATTCTAGTTGTGGTTTGTCCAAACTCATCAATGTATCTTATCATGTCTGTAT
ACCGTCGACCTCTAGCTAGAGCTTGGCGTAATCATGGTCATAGCTGTTTCCTGTGTGAAATTGTTATCCG
CTCACAATTCCACACAACATACGAGCCGGAAGCATAAAGTGTAAAGCCTGGGGTGCCTAATGAGTGAGCT
AACTCACATTAATTGCGTTGCGCTCACTGCCCGCTTTCCAGTCGGGAAACCTGTCGTGCCAGCTGCATTA
ATGAATCGGCCAACGCGCGGGGAGAGGCGGTTTGCGTATTGGGCGCTCTTCCGCTTCCTCGCTCACTGAC
TCGCTGCGCTCGGTCGTTCGGCTGCGGCGAGCGGTATCAGCTCACTCAAAGGCGGTAATACGGTTATCCA
CAGAATCAGGGGATAACGCAGGAAAGAACATGTGAGCAAAAGGCCAGCAAAAGGCCAGGAACCGTAAAAA
GGCCGCGTTGCTGGCGTTTTTCCATAGGCTCCGCCCCCCTGACGAGCATCACAAAAATCGACGCTCAAGT
CAGAGGTGGCGAAACCCGACAGGACTATAAAGATACCAGGCGTTTCCCCCTGGAAGCTCCCTCGTGCGCT
CTCCTGTTCCGACCCTGCCGCTTACCGGATACCTGTCCGCCTTTCTCCCTTCGGGAAGCGTGGCGCTTTC
TCATAGCTCACGCTGTAGGTATCTCAGTTCGGTGTAGGTCGTTCGCTCCAAGCTGGGCTGTGTGCACGAA
CCCCCCGTTCAGCCCGACCGCTGCGCCTTATCCGGTAACTATCGTCTTGAGTCCAACCCGGTAAGACACG
ACTTATCGCCACTGGCAGCAGCCACTGGTAACAGGATTAGCAGAGCGAGGTATGTAGGCGGTGCTACAGA
GTTCTTGAAGTGGTGGCCTAACTACGGCTACACTAGAAGAACAGTATTTGGTATCTGCGCTCTGCTGAAG
CCAGTTACCTTCGGAAAAAGAGTTGGTAGCTCTTGATCCGGCAAACAAACCACCGCTGGTAGCGGTTTTT
TTGTTTGCAAGCAGCAGATTACGCGCAGAAAAAAAGGATCTCAAGAAGATCCTTTGATCTTTTCTACGGG
GTCTGACGCTCAGTGGAACGAAAACTCACGTTAAGGGATTTTGGTCATGAGATTATCAAAAAGGATCTTC
ACCTAGATCCTTTTAAATTAAAAATGAAGTTTTAAATCAATCTAAAGTATATATGAGTAAACTTGGTCTG
ACAGTTACCAATGCTTAATCAGTGAGGCACCTATCTCAGCGATCTGTCTATTTCGTTCATCCATAGTTGC
CTGACTCCCCGTCGTGTAGATAACTACGATACGGGAGGGCTTACCATCTGGCCCCAGTGCTGCAATGATA
CCGCGAGACCCACGCTCACCGGCTCCAGATTTATCAGCAATAAACCAGCCAGCCGGAAGGGCCGAGCGCA
GAAGTGGTCCTGCAACTTTATCCGCCTCCATCCAGTCTATTAATTGTTGCCGGGAAGCTAGAGTAAGTAG
TTCGCCAGTTAATAGTTTGCGCAACGTTGTTGCCATTGCTACAGGCATCGTGGTGTCACGCTCGTCGTTT
GGTATGGCTTCATTCAGCTCCGGTTCCCAACGATCAAGGCGAGTTACATGATCCCCCATGTTGTGCAAAA
AAGCGGTTAGCTCCTTCGGTCCTCCGATCGTTGTCAGAAGTAAGTTGGCCGCAGTGTTATCACTCATGGT
TATGGCAGCACTGCATAATTCTCTTACTGTCATGCCATCCGTAAGATGCTTTTCTGTGACTGGTGAGTAC
TCAACCAAGTCATTCTGAGAATAGTGTATGCGGCGACCGAGTTGCTCTTGCCCGGCGTCAATACGGGATA
ATACCGCGCCACATAGCAGAACTTTAAAAGTGCTCATCATTGGAAAACGTTCTTCGGGGCGAAAACTCTC
AAGGATCTTACCGCTGTTGAGATCCAGTTCGATGTAACCCACTCGTGCACCCAACTGATCTTCAGCATCT
TTTACTTTCACCAGCGTTTCTGGGTGAGCAAAAACAGGAAGGCAAAATGCCGCAAAAAAGGGAATAAGGG
CGACACGGAAATGTTGAATACTCATACTCTTCCTTTTTCAATATTATTGAAGCATTTATCAGGGTTATTG
TCTCATGAGCGGATACATATTTGAATGTATTTAGAAAAATAAACAAATAGGGGTTCCGCGCACATTTCCC
CGAAAAGTGCCACCTGACGTC
Features (pLannotate 1.2.2; 22 found; start..end, strand, type, name):
     28..80      -  misc_feature   bom (fragment): basis of mobility region from pBR322
    235..614     +  enhancer       CMV enhancer: human cytomegalovirus immediate early enhancer
    615..818     +  promoter       CMV promoter: human cytomegalovirus (CMV) immediate early promoter
    814..847     +  LTR            5' LTR (truncated) (fragment): truncated 5' long terminal repeat (LTR) from HIV-1
    863..881     +  promoter       T7 promoter: promoter for bacteriophage T7 RNA polymerase
    990..1706    +  CDS            ECFP: ECFP is a basic (constitutively fluorescent) cyan fluorescent protein published in 1996, derived from Aequorea victoria. It has low acid sensitivity.
   1722..2546    +  CDS            gltI (fragment): GLTI_ECOLI - Also known as ybeJ, yzzK. Experimental evidence at protein level: Swiss-Prot protein existence level 1. Part of the ABC transporter complex GltIJKL involved in glutamate and aspartate uptake. Binds to both glutamate and aspartate. From Escherichia coli (strain K12).
   2565..3284    +  CDS            Venus: yellow fluorescent protein (YFP) with fast and efficient maturation (Nagai et al., 2002) mammalian codon-optimized
   3317..3541    +  polyA_signal   bGH poly(A) signal: bovine growth hormone polyadenylation signal
   3545..3566    +  promoter       SV40 promoter (fragment): SV40 enhancer and early promoter
   3587..4015    +  rep_origin     f1 ori (sequence partly withheld): f1 bacteriophage origin of replication; arrow indicates direction of (+) strand synthesis
   4029..4358    +  promoter       SV40 promoter: SV40 enhancer and early promoter
   4425..5216    +  CDS            neo: KKA2_KLEPN - Also known as kan, nptII. Experimental evidence at protein level: Swiss-Prot protein existence level 1. Resistance to kanamycin, neomycin, paromomycin, ribostamycin, butirosin and gentamicin B. From Klebsiella pneumoniae.
   5240..5398    +  CDS            ble (fragment): BLE_KLEPN - Experimental evidence at protein level: Swiss-Prot protein existence level 1. Binding protein with a strong affinity to the bleomycin family of antibiotics. Binds to CL990; an antimitotic-antibiotic compound. From Klebsiella pneumoniae.
   5393..5514    +  polyA_signal   SV40 poly(A) signal: SV40 polyadenylation signal
   5587..5603    -  protein_bind   lac operator: The lac repressor binds to the lac operator to inhibit transcription in E. coli. This inhibition can be relieved by adding lactose or isopropyl-β-D-thiogalactopyranoside (IPTG). lac repressor encoded by lacI
   5611..5641    -  promoter       lac promoter: promoter for the E. coli lac operon
   5656..5677    -  protein_bind   CAP binding site: CAP binding activates transcription in the presence of cAMP. E. coli catabolite activator protein
   5690..5782    -  CDS            lacI (fragment): lac repressor; lacI; The lac repressor binds to the lac operator to inhibit transcription in E. coli. This inhibition can be relieved by adding lactose or isopropyl-β-D-thiogalactopyranoside (IPTG).
   5965..6550    -  rep_origin     ori: high-copy-number ColE1/pMB1/pBR322/pUC origin of replication
   6721..7581    -  CDS            AmpR: β-lactamase; bla; confers resistance to ampicillin, carbenicillin, and related antibiotics
   7582..7686    -  promoter       AmpR promoter: bla
