[The description below was written by a language model from this plasmid's Addgene catalogue record and pLannotate feature annotations shown in this document.]
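Description:
pcDNA3.1 FLIPE-10u is a mammalian expression plasmid built on the Invitrogen pcDNA3.1 backbone that encodes a genetically encoded FRET sensor for glutamate. It is maintained in E. coli at high copy through a ColE1/pUC-type origin and selected with ampicillin via the β-lactamase gene. An f1 origin is also present, allowing single-stranded DNA production. For selection in mammalian cells, an SV40 early promoter drives the neomycin phosphotransferase gene, terminated by an SV40 polyadenylation signal, conferring G418 resistance. Several short fragment annotations in the feature table (HIV-1 LTR, ble, lacI, bom) look like backbone remnants or partial sequence matches rather than functional elements.

The roughly 2.4 kb insert, cloned between BamHI and HindIII sites, is a three-part fusion. ECFP sits at the N terminus, the E. coli periplasmic glutamate/aspartate binding protein gltI (also called ybeJ) is in the middle, and the yellow fluorescent protein Venus is at the C terminus. Expression is driven by the CMV immediate early enhancer and promoter and terminated by the bovine growth hormone polyadenylation signal. A T7 promoter upstream of the coding sequence would permit in vitro transcription. In this sensor design, ligand binding to the central protein alters energy transfer between the cyan donor and yellow acceptor, so the emission ratio reports glutamate concentration. The binding protein carries an A207R substitution. The "10u" in the name presumably denotes this variant's affinity class, although the record gives no binding constant. The associated publication concerns detecting glutamate release from neurons with FRET nanosensors, including surface-displayed versions, but no surface-targeting or membrane anchor sequence is annotated in this construct.
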