Addgene plasmid #13542: pcDNA3.1 FLIPE-10u
Depositing lab: Wolf Frommer. Publication: Detection of glutamate release from neurons by genetically encoded surface-displayed FRET nanosensors. Okumoto S, Looger LL, Micheva KD, Reimer RJ, Smith SJ, Frommer WB. Proc Natl Acad Sci U S A. 2005 Jun 14. 102(24):8740-5. 10.1073/pnas.0503274102 PubMed 15939876.
Backbone
  Vector backbone: pcDNA3.1
  Backbone manufacturer: Invitrogen
  Backbone size w/o insert (bp): 5428
  Vector type: Mammalian Expression
  Selectable markers: Neomycin (select with G418)
Growth in bacteria
  Bacterial resistance: Ampicillin, 100 μg/mL
  Growth temperature: 37°C
  Growth strain: DH5alpha
  Copy number: High Copy
Gene/Insert
  Gene/Insert name: FLIP-E A207R (alt names: ECFP-ybeJ-Venus; Glutamate/aspartate binding protein; gltI)
  Species: E. coli
  Insert size (bp): 2400
  Mutation: A207R in binding protein
  GenBank ID: NP_415188
  Tag / fusion protein: ECFP (N terminal on insert); Venus (C terminal on insert)
  Cloning method: Restriction Enzyme; 5′ cloning site BamHI (not destroyed); 3′ cloning site HindIII (not destroyed)
  Sequencing primers: 5′ N/A
Resource information
  A portion of this plasmid was derived from a plasmid made by: Venus is from Dr. Atsushi Miyawaki. Please ask Dr. Miyawaki for permission to use Venus in another vector.
Terms and licenses: Academic/Nonprofit Terms; Industry Terms: Not Available to Industry
How to cite: pcDNA3.1 FLIPE-10u was a gift from Wolf Frommer (Addgene plasmid # 13542 ; http://n2t.net/addgene:13542 ; RRID:Addgene_13542)
