>Addgene plasmid #13542 | pcDNA3.1 FLIPE-10u | addgene partial sequence | sequence record 19350 | 13542 with FLIPE (TCAAACCATTTTTCCGCTTC)
TCATCCATCAGCTTTTTGAACTGCGGATCATCTTTACGCACATACAACCGTAGGCCTCCTGAGACTGCGG
CTTGCCGACGATTTCCCAGTTGTCTGGTTTCTTCGCTTTCGCACGTTCACCGGCCAGCAGCCGGTCATCC
ATCATAAAGGCAACGGCACGACCGCTTTCCAGGGTGCGGAAAGAGTCACCGTGATCTTTGGCGCTGATGA
TGCGCATATTCATTTTTTGCTCTTCATTCAGTTTGTTGAGCAAAACTTCAGAGGTAGTGCCGGAAGTGAC
GACTACGGCTTTGTCTTTCAGGTTGGCAAAATCTTTGATATCGCCACCCTTTTTGGTCAACAGGCGCGTA
CCGACCACGAAAATAGTGTCAGAGAAAGCCGCCTGTTTTTGGCGTTCGACGTTGTTGGTGGTAGAACCAC
ATTCAAAATCGAAAGTGCCGTTTTGCAGCAGTGGAATACGGTTTTGTGAGGTAATCGGAATCAGTTTTAC
CTGCAAGTCCGGTTTGTTGAGTTTCTTTTTCACTGCTTCAACAATGGCGTTGGAGTAATCCTGCGAGTAA
CCCACCACTTTTTGCTGATTGTCGTAATAAGAGAAAGGCACTGAAGATTCACGGTGACCGACGACAATCA
CACCGTTTTTGGCGATTTTGTCCAGCGTGCTGCCTGCGGCGCCTCCGGTACCACCCTTGTACAGCTCGTC
CATGCCGAGAGTGATCCCGGCGGCGGTCACGAACTCCAGCAGGACCATGTGATCGCGCTTCTCGT
